>Addgene plasmid #107056 | WT Smarca4-sfGFP | addgene full sequence | sequence record 321500 | Addgene NGS Result
GGGTCTCTCTGGTTAGACCAGATCTGAGCCTGGGAGCTCTCTGGCTAACTAGGGAACCCACTGCTTAAGC
CTCAATAAAGCTTGCCTTGAGTGCTTCAAGTAGTGTGTGCCCGTCTGTTGTGTGACTCTGGTAACTAGAG
ATCCCTCAGACCCTTTTAGTCAGTGTGGAAAATCTCTAGCAGTGGCGCCCGAACAGGGACTTGAAAGCGA
AAGGGAAACCAGAGGAGCTCTCTCGACGCAGGACTCGGCTTGCTGAAGCGCGCACGGCAAGAGGCGAGGG
GCGGCGACTGGTGAGTACGCCAAAAATTTTGACTAGCGGAGGCTAGAAGGAGAGAGATGGGTGCGAGAGC
GTCAGTATTAAGCGGGGGAGAATTAGATCGCGATGGGAAAAAATTCGGTTAAGGCCAGGGGGAAAGAAAA
AATATAAATTAAAACATATAGTATGGGCAAGCAGGGAGCTAGAACGATTCGCAGTTAATCCTGGCCTGTT
AGAAACATCAGAAGGCTGTAGACAAATACTGGGACAGCTACAACCATCCCTTCAGACAGGATCAGAAGAA
CTTAGATCATTATATAATACAGTAGCAACCCTCTATTGTGTGCATCAAAGGATAGAGATAAAAGACACCA
AGGAAGCTTTAGACAAGATAGAGGAAGAGCAAAACAAAAGTAAGACCACCGCACAGCAAGCGGCCGCTGA
TCTTCAGACCTGGAGGAGGAGATATGAGGGACAATTGGAGAAGTGAATTATATAAATATAAAGTAGTAAA
AATTGAACCATTAGGAGTAGCACCCACCAAGGCAAAGAGAAGAGTGGTGCAGAGAGAAAAAAGAGCAGTG
GGAATAGGAGCTTTGTTCCTTGGGTTCTTGGGAGCAGCAGGAAGCACTATGGGCGCAGCGTCAATGACGC
TGACGGTACAGGCCAGACAATTATTGTCTGGTATAGTGCAGCAGCAGAACAATTTGCTGAGGGCTATTGA
GGCGCAACAGCATCTGTTGCAACTCACAGTCTGGGGCATCAAGCAGCTCCAGGCAAGAATCCTGGCTGTG
GAAAGATACCTAAAGGATCAACAGCTCCTGGGGATTTGGGGTTGCTCTGGAAAACTCATTTGCACCACTG
CTGTGCCTTGGAATGCTAGTTGGAGTAATAAATCTCTGGAACAGATTTGGAATCACACGACCTGGATGGA
GTGGGACAGAGAAATTAACAATTACACAAGCTTAATACACTCCTTAATTGAAGAATCGCAAAACCAGCAA
GAAAAGAATGAACAAGAATTATTGGAATTAGATAAATGGGCAAGTTTGTGGAATTGGTTTAACATAACAA
ATTGGCTGTGGTATATAAAATTATTCATAATGATAGTAGGAGGCTTGGTAGGTTTAAGAATAGTTTTTGC
TGTACTTTCTATAGTGAATAGAGTTAGGCAGGGATATTCACCATTATCGTTTCAGACCCACCTCCCAACC
CCGAGGGGACCCGACAGGCCCGAAGGAATAGAAGAAGAAGGTGGAGAGAGAGACAGAGACAGATCCATTC
GATTAGTGAACGGATCTCGACGGTATCGGTTAACTTTTAAAAGAAAAGGGGGGATTGGGGGGTACAGTGC
AGGGGAAAGAATAGTAGACATAATAGCAACAGACATACAAACTAAAGAATTACAAAAACAAATTACAAAA
ATTCAAAATTTTATCGATCACGAGACTAGCCTCGAGAAGCTTGATCGGCCACGCGGATCTCGACATTGAT
TATTGACTAGTTATTAATAGTAATCAATTACGGGGTCATTAGTTCATAGCCCATATATGGAGTTCCGCGT
TACATAACTTACGGTAAATGGCCCGCCTGGCTGACCGCCCAACGACCCCCGCCCATTGACGTCAATAATG
ACGTATGTTCCCATAGTAACGCCAATAGGGACTTTCCATTGACGTCAATGGGTGGAGTATTTACGGTAAA
CTGCCCACTTGGCAGTACATCAAGTGTATCATATGCCAAGTACGCCCCCTATTGACGTCAATGACGGTAA
ATGGCCCGCCTGGCATTATGCCCAGTACATGACCTTATGGGACTTTCCTACTTGGCAGTACATCTACGTA
TTAGTCATCGCTATTACCATGGTCGAGGTGAGCCCCACGTTCTGCTTCACTCTCCCCATCTCCCCCCCCT
CCCCACCCCCAATTTTGTATTTATTTATTTTTTAATTATTTTGTGCAGCGATGGGGGCGGGGGGGGGGGG
GGCGCGCGCCAGGCGGGGCGGGGCGGGGCGAGGGGCGGGGCGGGGCGAGGCGGAGAGGTGCGGCGGCAGC
CAATCAGAGCGGCGCGCTCCGAAAGTTTCCTTTTATGGCGAGGCGGCGGCGGCGGCGGCCCTATAAAAAG
CGAAGCGCGCGGCGGGCGGGAGTCGCTGCGCGCTGCCTTCGCCCCGTGCCCCGCTCCGCCGCCGCCTCGC
GCCGCCCGCCCCGGCTCTGACTGACCGCGTTACTCCCACAGGTGAGCGGGCGGGACGGCCCTTCTCCTCC
GGGCTGTAATTAGCGCTTGGTTTAATGACGGCTTGTTTCTTTTCTGTGGCTGCGTGAAAGCCTTGAGGGG
CTCCGGGAGGGCCCTTTGTGCGGGGGGAGCGGCTCGGGGGGTGCGTGCGTGTGTGTGTGCGTGGGGAGCG
CCGCGTGCGGCTCCGCGCTGCCCGGCGGCTGTGAGCGCTGCGGGCGCGGCGCGGGGCTTTGTGCGCTCCG
CAGTGTGCGCGAGGGGAGCGCGGCCGGGGGCGGTGCCCCGCGGTGCGGGGGGGGCTGCGAGGGGAACAAA
GGCTGCGTGCGGGGTGTGTGCGTGGGGGGGTGAGCAGGGGGTGTGGGCGCGTCGGTCGGGCTGCAACCCC
CCCTGCACCCCCCTCCCCGAGTTGCTGAGCACGGCCCGGCTTCGGGTGCGGGGCTCCGTACGGGGCGTGG
CGCGGGGCTCGCCGTGCCGGGCGGGGGGTGGCGGCAGGTGGGGGTGCCGGGCGGGGCGGGGCCGCCTCGG
GCCGGGGAGGGCTCGGGGGAGGGGCGCGGCGGCCCCCGGAGCGCCGGCGGCTGTCGAGGCGCGGCGAGCC
GCAGCCATTGCCTTTTATGGTAATCGTGCGAGAGGGCGCAGGGACTTCCTTTGTCCCAAATCTGTGCGGA
GCCGAAATCTGGGAGGCGCCGCCGCACCCCCTCTAGCGGGCGCGGGGCGAAGCGGTGCGGCGCCGGCAGG
AAGGAAATGGGCGGGGAGGGCCTTCGTGCGTCGCCGCGCCGCCGTCCCCTTCTCCCTCTCCAGCCTCGGG
GCTGTCCGCGGGGGGACGGCTGCCTTCGGGGGGGACGGGGCAGGGCGGGGTTCGGCTTCTGGCGTGTGAC
CGGCGGCTCTAGCCGGAGCGCACGTCGGCAGTCGGCTCCCTCGTTGACCGAATCACCGACCTCTCTCCCC
AGGGGGATCCACCGGGCTAGCATCGCCACCATGTCTACTCCAGACCCACCCTTGGGTGGGACTCCTCGGC
CTGGTCCTTCCCCAGGCCCTGGTCCTTCACCTGGTGCAATGCTGGGTCCTAGCCCTGGCCCCTCACCAGG
TTCTGCCCACAGCATGATGGGGCCAAGCCCAGGACCTCCTTCAGCAGGACATCCCATGCCCACCCAGGGG
CCTGGAGGGTACCCCCAGGACAACATGCATCAGATGCACAAGCCTATGGAGTCCATGCACGAGAAGGGCA
TGCCTGATGACCCACGATACAACCAGATGAAAGGGATGGGCATGCGGTCAGGGGCCCACACAGGCATGGC
ACCTCCACCTAGTCCCATGGACCAGCATTCTCAAGGTTACCCCTCACCCCTCGGCGGCTCTGAACATGCC
TCCAGTCCTGTCCCAGCCAGTGGCCCATCTTCAGGCCCCCAGATGTCCTCTGGGCCAGGAGGGGCCCCAC
TAGATGGTTCTGATCCCCAGGCCTTGGGACAGCAAAACAGAGGCCCAACCCCATTTAACCAGAACCAGCT
GCATCAACTCAGAGCTCAGATAATGGCCTACAAGATGTTGGCCAGGGGCCAGCCATTGCCCGACCACCTG
CAGATGGCCGTGCAAGGCAAGCGGCCGATGCCTGGAATGCAGCAACAGATGCCAACACTACCTCCACCCT
CAGTGTCCGCCACAGGACCCGGACCTGGACCCGGCCCTGGCCCTGGCCCTGGCCCAGGACCAGCCCCTCC
AAATTACAGTAGACCCCATGGTATGGGAGGGCCCAACATGCCTCCCCCAGGACCCTCAGGTGTGCCCCCC
GGGATGCCTGGTCAGCCGCCTGGAGGGCCTCCCAAGCCATGGCCTGAAGGACCCATGGCCAATGCTGCTG
CCCCCACAAGCACCCCACAGAAGCTGATTCCTCCGCAACCAACAGGCCGTCCTTCACCTGCACCTCCTGC
TGTCCCGCCTGCTGCCTCACCTGTAATGCCACCACAAACACAGTCCCCAGGGCAGCCAGCCCAGCCTGCT
CCATTGGTGCCACTGCACCAGAAGCAGAGCCGAATCACCCCCATCCAGAAGCCCCGAGGCCTTGACCCTG
TGGAGATCCTACAAGAGCGGGAGTACAGGCTTCAGGCTCGAATCGCACACAGAATTCAGGAACTTGAAAA
CCTCCCTGGGTCCCTGGCTGGGGACCTTCGAACCAAAGCAACCATCGAACTCAAGGCCCTTAGGTTGCTG
AACTTCCAGAGGCAGCTGCGCCAGGAGGTGGTGGTGTGCATGCGAAGAGACACAGCCCTGGAGACAGCCC
TCAATGCCAAGGCCTACAAGCGCAGCAAACGTCAGTCACTACGGGAGGCCCGCATCACTGAGAAGTTGGA
GAAGCAGCAGAAGATTGAACAGGAGCGCAAGCGCCGCCAGAAGCACCAGGAGTACCTCAACAGCATTCTG
CAGCATGCCAAGGACTTCAGGGAGTATCACAGATCAGTCACAGGCAAACTCCAGAAACTCACCAAGGCTG
TGGCCACCTACCATGCCAACACTGAGCGGGAGCAGAAGAAAGAAAATGAGCGCATTGAGAAGGAGCGAAT
GCGGAGGCTTATGGCTGAAGATGAGGAGGGCTACCGCAAACTCATTGACCAGAAGAAGGACAAGCGCCTG
GCCTACCTTCTGCAGCAGACAGATGAGTATGTGGCCAACCTCACAGAGCTGGTGCGGCAGCACAAAGCTG
CCCAGGTTGCCAAGGAGAAGAAGAAGAAAAAGAAAAAGAAGAAGGCAGAAAATGCTGAAGGACAGACACC
TGCTATTGGACCAGATGGTGAGCCTCTGGATGAGACCAGCCAGATGAGTGACCTCCCTGTGAAGGTGATC
CACGTGGAGAGTGGCAAGATCCTCACTGGCACAGATGCCCCAAAAGCCGGGCAGCTGGAAGCCTGGCTTG
AAATGAACCCAGGGTATGAAGTAGCCCCCAGGTCAGACAGTGAAGAAAGTGGCTCTGAAGAGGAGGAGGA
GGAGGAGGAAGAGGAGCAGCCTCAGCCCGCACAGCCCCCTACACTGCCTGTGGAAGAAAAGAAGAAGATT
CCAGACCCAGACAGCGATGATGTCTCTGAGGTGGACGCCCGACACATTATTGAGAACGCCAAGCAAGATG
TGGACGATGAGTACGGTGTGTCCCAGGCCCTTGCTCGTGGCCTGCAGTCTTACTATGCTGTGGCCCATGC
AGTCACAGAGAGAGTAGATAAGCAGTCCGCCCTCATGGTCAACGGTGTCCTCAAACAGTACCAGATCAAG
GGTTTGGAGTGGCTGGTGTCCCTGTACAACAACAACCTGAATGGCATCCTGGCTGATGAGATGGGGCTGG
GGAAGACCATCCAGACCATCGCGCTCATCACATACCTCATGGAGCACAAGCGCATCAACGGGCCTTTCCT
CATCATCGTGCCTCTCTCGACACTGTCAAACTGGGCGTATGAATTTGACAAGTGGGCCCCCTCTGTGGTG
AAGGTTTCTTACAAGGGCTCTCCAGCTGCAAGGCGAGCTTTTGTCCCACAGCTTCGCAGTGGGAAGTTCA
ACGTCTTACTGACCACCTATGAATATATCATCAAAGACAAGCATATCCTAGCCAAGATCCGCTGGAAGTA
CATGATTGTGGATGAAGGCCACCGCATGAAAAACCACCACTGCAAGTTGACGCAGGTCCTTAACACACAC
TACGTGGCCCCTCGGCGCCTGCTTCTTACAGGCACACCACTGCAGAACAAGCTACCGGAGCTCTGGGCCC
TGCTTAACTTCCTGCTCCCCACTATCTTCAAGAGCTGCAGCACCTTCGAACAGTGGTTCAATGCACCCTT
TGCCATGACTGGAGAAAAGGTGGACCTGAATGAAGAGGAGACTATCCTCATTATTCGTCGCCTACACAAA
GTTCTGCGGCCCTTCCTGCTGCGGCGGCTCAAGAAGGAAGTTGAAGCCCAGCTCCCTGAGAAGGTAGAGT
ATGTCATCAAATGCGACATGTCAGCCCTGCAGCGTGTGCTGTACCGTCACATGCAGGCCAAAGGTGTGCT
GCTGACTGACGGCTCCGAGAAGGACAAGAAGGGCAAAGGTGGCACCAAGACACTGATGAACACTATTATG
CAACTGCGTAAGATCTGCAACCACCCCTACATGTTCCAGCACATCGAGGAGTCCTTTTCTGAGCACTTGG
GGTTCACCGGCGGCATCGTGCAAGGATTGGACCTTTACCGTGCCTCAGGGAAATTTGAACTTCTTGATAG
AATTCTACCCAAACTCCGTGCAACGAACCATAAAGTGCTCCTCTTTTGCCAAATGACCTCCCTCATGACC
ATCATGGAAGACTACTTTGCATACCGTGGCTTCAAATACCTCAGGCTTGATGGAACCACAAAAGCAGAAG
ACCGGGGCATGCTGTTGAAAACCTTTAATGAACCTGGCTCTGAGTATTTCATTTTCCTGCTCAGTACCCG
TGCTGGGGGGCTGGGCCTGAATCTGCAGTCAGCTGACACTGTGATCATCTTTGACAGTGACTGGAATCCC
CACCAGGACCTGCAAGCACAGGATCGAGCCCATCGCATTGGACAGCAGAATGAGGTGCGTGTTCTTCGCC
TGTGCACGGTCAACAGTGTGGAAGAGAAGATACTGGCTGCTGCCAAATACAAACTCAATGTGGATCAGAA
GGTGATCCAGGCAGGCATGTTCGACCAGAAGTCGTCCAGCCATGAGAGGCGTGCCTTCCTGCAGGCCATC
CTGGAGCACGAGGAGCAGGATGAGGAGGAAGATGAGGTGCCTGATGATGAGACCGTCAACCAGATGATTG
CCCGGCACGAAGAAGAGTTTGACCTCTTCATGCGCATGGACTTGGACCGCCGGCGTGAAGAAGCCCGCAA
CCCCAAGCGGAAGCCACGCCTGATGGAAGAGGATGAGCTCCCATCCTGGATCATCAAGGATGATGCCGAG
GTGGAGCGGCTGACATGTGAAGAGGAAGAGGAGAAGATGTTCGGCCGTGGTTCTCGCCACCGCAAGGAGG
TAGACTACAGCGACTCACTGACAGAGAAGCAGTGGCTCAAGGCTATCGAGGAGGGCACGCTGGAGGAGAT
CGAAGAGGAGGTCCGGCAGAAGAAATCTTCACGTAAGCGTAAGCGAGACAGCGAGGCCGGCTCCTCCACC
CCGACCACCAGCACCCGCAGCCGTGACAAGGATGAGGAGAGCAAGAAGCAGAAGAAACGTGGGCGGCCAC
CTGCTGAGAAGCTGTCCCCAAACCCACCTAACCTCACCAAGAAGATGAAGAAGATCGTGGATGCTGTGAT
CAAGTACAAAGACAGCAGCAGTGGACGTCAGCTCAGCGAGGTGTTCATCCAGCTCCCCTCTCGCAAGGAG
CTTCCTGAGTACTATGAGCTCATCCGAAAGCCTGTGGACTTCAAGAAGATCAAGGAACGCATCCGAAACC
ACAAGTACCGCAGCCTCAATGACCTGGAGAAGGATGTGATGCTGCTGTGCCAGAACGCTCAGACGTTCAA
CCTCGAGGGTTCCCTGATCTATGAGGACTCCATCGTCCTGCAGTCTGTCTTCACCAGCGTACGGCAGAAG
ATTGAGAAGGAGGACGACAGTGAAGGCGAGGAAAGCGAGGAGGAGGAGGAGGGCGAGGAGGAAGGCTCCG
AGTCTGAGTCCCGCTCCGTCAAGGTGAAGATCAAGCTGGGCCGCAAGGAGAAGGCCCAGGACCGACTCAA
GGGGGGCCGCCGGCGGCCAAGCCGGGGATCCCGGGCCAAGCCGGTTGTGAGTGACGATGACAGTGAGGAG
GAGCAGGAGGAGGACCGCTCAGGAAGTGGCAGTGAGGAAGACGGTGGAACCGGTAGTGGAGGATCCGGTG
TGAGCAAGGGCGAGGAGCTGTTCACCGGGGTGGTGCCCATCCTGGTCGAGCTGGACGGCGACGTAAACGG
CCACAAGTTCAGCGTGCGCGGCGAGGGCGAGGGCGATGCCACCAACGGCAAGCTGACCCTGAAGTTCATC
TGCACCACCGGCAAGCTGCCCGTGCCCTGGCCCACCCTCGTGACCACCCTGACCTACGGCGTGCAGTGCT
TCAGCCGCTACCCCGACCACATGAAGCAGCACGACTTCTTCAAGTCCGCCATGCCCGAAGGCTACGTCCA
GGAGCGCACCATCTCCTTCAAGGACGACGGCACCTACAAGACCCGCGCCGAGGTGAAGTTCGAGGGCGAC
ACCCTGGTGAACCGCATCGAGCTGAAGGGCATCGACTTCAAGGAGGACGGCAACATCCTGGGGCACAAGC
TGGAGTACAACTTCAACAGCCACAACGTCTATATCACGGCCGACAAGCAGAAGAACGGCATCAAGGCGAA
CTTCAAGATCCGCCACAACGTCGAGGACGGCAGCGTGCAGCTCGCCGACCACTACCAGCAGAACACCCCC
ATCGGCGACGGCCCCGTGCTGCTGCCCGACAACCACTACCTGAGCACCCAGTCCAAGCTGAGCAAAGACC
CCAACGAGAAGCGCGATCACATGGTCCTGCTGGAGTTCGTGACCGCCGCCGGGATCACTCTCGGCATGGA
CGAGCTGTACAAGTAAGTCGACGATATCGTACAAGTAAGATTCGACAATCAACCTCTGGATTACAAAATT
TGTGAAAGATTGACTGGTATTCTTAACTATGTTGCTCCTTTTACGCTATGTGGATACGCTGCTTTAATGC
CTTTGTATCATGCTATTGCTTCCCGTATGGCTTTCATTTTCTCCTCCTTGTATAAATCCTGGTTGCTGTC
TCTTTATGAGGAGTTGTGGCCCGTTGTCAGGCAACGTGGCGTGGTGTGCACTGTGTTTGCTGACGCAACC
CCCACTGGTTGGGGCATTGCCACCACCTGTCAGCTCCTTTCCGGGACTTTCGCTTTCCCCCTCCCTATTG
CCACGGCGGAACTCATCGCCGCCTGCCTTGCCCGCTGCTGGACAGGGGCTCGGCTGTTGGGCACTGACAA
TTCCGTGGTGTTGTCGGGGAAGCTGACGTCCTTTCCATGGCTGCTCGCCTGTGTTGCCACCTGGATTCTG
CGCGGGACGTCCTTCTGCTACGTCCCTTCGGCCCTCAATCCAGCGGACCTTCCTTCCCGCGGCCTGCTGC
CGGCTCTGCGGCCTCTTCCGCGTCTTCGCCTTCGCCCTCAGACGAGTCGGATCTCCCTTTGGGCCGCCTC
CCCGCCTGGAATTCGAGCTCGGTACCTTTAAGACCAATGACTTACAAGGCAGCTGTAGATCTTAGCCACT
TTTTAAAAGAAAAGGGGGGACTGGAAGGGCTAATTCACTCCCAACGAAGACAAGATCTGCTTTTTGCTTG
TACTGGGTCTCTCTGGTTAGACCAGATCTGAGCCTGGGAGCTCTCTGGCTAACTAGGGAACCCACTGCTT
AAGCCTCAATAAAGCTTGCCTTGAGTGCTTCAAGTAGTGTGTGCCCGTCTGTTGTGTGACTCTGGTAACT
AGAGATCCCTCAGACCCTTTTAGTCAGTGTGGAAAATCTCTAGCAGTAGTAGTTCATGTCATCTTATTAT
TCAGTATTTATAACTTGCAAAGAAATGAATATCAGAGAGTGAGAGGAACTTGTTTATTGCAGCTTATAAT
GGTTACAAATAAAGCAATAGCATCACAAATTTCACAAATAAAGCATTTTTTTCACTGCATTCTAGTTGTG
GTTTGTCCAAACTCATCAATGTATCTTATCATGTCTGGCTCTAGCTATCCCGCCCCTAACTCCGCCCATC
CCGCCCCTAACTCCGCCCAGTTCCGCCCATTCTCCGCCCCATGGCTGACTAATTTTTTTTATTTATGCAG
AGGCCGAGGCCGCCTCGGCCTCTGAGCTATTCCAGAAGTAGTGAGGAGGCTTTTTTGGAGGCCTAGGGAC
GTACCCAATTCGCCCTATAGTGAGTCGTATTACGCGCGCTCACTGGCCGTCGTTTTACAACGTCGTGACT
GGGAAAACCCTGGCGTTACCCAACTTAATCGCCTTGCAGCACATCCCCCTTTCGCCAGCTGGCGTAATAG
CGAAGAGGCCCGCACCGATCGCCCTTCCCAACAGTTGCGCAGCCTGAATGGCGAATGGG
[124 nt withheld, positions 10560-10683]
C
[91 nt withheld, positions 10685-10775]
A
[49 nt withheld, positions 10777-10825]
CCTTTGACGTTGGAGTCCACGTTCTTT
[37 nt withheld, positions 10853-10889]
ACCCTATCTCGGTCTATTCTTTTGATTTATAAGGGATTTTGCCGATTTCGGCCTATTGGTTAAAAAATGA
GCTGATTTAACAAAAATTTAACGCGAATTTTAACAAAATATTAACGCTTACAATTTAGGTGGCACTTTTC
GGGGAAATGTGCGCGGAACCCCTATTTGTTTATTTTTCTAAATACATTCAAATATGTATCCGCTCATGAG
ACAATAACCCTGATAAATGCTTCAATAATATTGAAAAAGGAAGAGTATGAGTATTCAACATTTCCGTGTC
GCCCTTATTCCCTTTTTTGCGGCATTTTGCCTTCCTGTTTTTGCTCACCCAGAAACGCTGGTGAAAGTAA
AAGATGCTGAAGATCAGTTGGGTGCACGAGTGGGTTACATCGAACTGGATCTCAACAGCGGTAAGATCCT
TGAGAGTTTTCGCCCCGAAGAACGTTTTCCAATGATGAGCACTTTTAAAGTTCTGCTATGTGGCGCGGTA
TTATCCCGTATTGACGCCGGGCAAGAGCAACTCGGTCGCCGCATACACTATTCTCAGAATGACTTGGTTG
AGTACTCACCAGTCACAGAAAAGCATCTTACGGATGGCATGACAGTAAGAGAATTATGCAGTGCTGCCAT
AACCATGAGTGATAACACTGCGGCCAACTTACTTCTGACAACGATCGGAGGACCGAAGGAGCTAACCGCT
TTTTTGCACAACATGGGGGATCATGTAACTCGCCTTGATCGTTGGGAACCGGAGCTGAATGAAGCCATAC
CAAACGACGAGCGTGACACCACGATGCCTGTAGCAATGGCAACAACGTTGCGCAAACTATTAACTGGCGA
ACTACTTACTCTAGCTTCCCGGCAACAATTAATAGACTGGATGGAGGCGGATAAAGTTGCAGGACCACTT
CTGCGCTCGGCCCTTCCGGCTGGCTGGTTTATTGCTGATAAATCTGGAGCCGGTGAGCGTGGGTCTCGCG
GTATCATTGCAGCACTGGGGCCAGATGGTAAGCCCTCCCGTATCGTAGTTATCTACACGACGGGGAGTCA
GGCAACTATGGATGAACGAAATAGACAGATCGCTGAGATAGGTGCCTCACTGATTAAGCATTGGTAACTG
TCAGACCAAGTTTACTCATATATACTTTAGATTGATTTAAAACTTCATTTTTAATTTAAAAGGATCTAGG
TGAAGATCCTTTTTGATAATCTCATGACCAAAATCCCTTAACGTGAGTTTTCGTTCCACTGAGCGTCAGA
CCCCGTAGAAAAGATCAAAGGATCTTCTTGAGATCCTTTTTTTCTGCGCGTAATCTGCTGCTTGCAAACA
AAAAAACCACCGCTACCAGCGGTGGTTTGTTTGCCGGATCAAGAGCTACCAACTCTTTTTCCGAAGGTAA
CTGGCTTCAGCAGAGCGCAGATACCAAATACTGTTCTTCTAGTGTAGCCGTAGTTAGGCCACCACTTCAA
GAACTCTGTAGCACCGCCTACATACCTCGCTCTGCTAATCCTGTTACCAGTGGCTGCTGCCAGTGGCGAT
AAGTCGTGTCTTACCGGGTTGGACTCAAGACGATAGTTACCGGATAAGGCGCAGCGGTCGGGCTGAACGG
GGGGTTCGTGCACACAGCCCAGCTTGGAGCGAACGACCTACACCGAACTGAGATACCTACAGCGTGAGCT
ATGAGAAAGCGCCACGCTTCCCGAAGGGAGAAAGGCGGACAGGTATCCGGTAAGCGGCAGGGTCGGAACA
GGAGAGCGCACGAGGGAGCTTCCAGGGGGAAACGCCTGGTATCTTTATAGTCCTGTCGGGTTTCGCCACC
TCTGACTTGAGCGTCGATTTTTGTGATGCTCGTCAGGGGGGCGGAGCCTATGGAAAAACGCCAGCAACGC
GGCCTTTTTACGGTTCCTGGCCTTTTGCTGGCCTTTTGCTCACATGTTCTTTCCTGCGTTATCCCCTGAT
TCTGTGGATAACCGTATTACCGCCTTTGAGTGAGCTGATACCGCTCGCCGCAGCCGAACGACCGAGCGCA
GCGAGTCAGTGAGCGAGGAAGCGGAAGAGCGCCCAATACGCAAACCGCCTCTCCCCGCGCGTTGGCCGAT
TCATTAATGCAGCTGGCACGACAGGTTTCCCGACTGGAAAGCGGGCAGTGAGCGCAACGCAATTAATGTG
AGTTAGCTCACTCATTAGGCACCCCAGGCTTTACACTTTATGCTTCCGGCTCGTATGTTGTGTGGAATTG
TGAGCGGATAACAATTTCACACAGGAAACAGCTATGACCATGATTACGCCAAGCGCGCAATTAACCCTCA
CTAAAGGGAACAAAAGCTGGAGCTGCAAGCTTAATGTAGTCTTATGCAATACTCTTGTAGTCTTGCAACA
TGGTAACGATGAGTTAGCAACATGCCTTACAAGGAGAGAAAAAGCACCGTGCATGCCGATTGGTGGAAGT
AAGGTGGTACGATCGTGCCTTATTAGGAAGGCAACAGACGGGTCTGACATGGATTGGACGAACCACTGAA
TTGCCGCATTGCAGAGATATTGTATTTAAGTGCCTAGCTCGATACATAAAC
Features (pLannotate 1.2.2; 29 found; start..end, strand, type, name):
      1..181     +  LTR            5' LTR (truncated): truncated 5' long terminal repeat (LTR) from HIV-1
    228..353     +  misc_feature   HIV-1 Ψ: packaging signal of human immunodeficiency virus type 1
    337..700     +  CDS            HIV-1 gag (fragment): gag protein from human immunodeficiency virus 1; gag
    846..1079    +  misc_feature   RRE: The Rev response element (RRE) of HIV-1 allows for Rev-dependent mRNA export from the nucleus to the cytoplasm.
   1456..1556    +  CDS            Rev (fragment): human immunodeficiency virus 1 (HIV-1) Rev protein; rev; enhances nuclear export of unspliced and incompletely spliced viral mRNAs
   1575..1692    +  misc_feature   cPPT/CTS: central polypurine tract and central termination sequence of HIV-1
   1742..2121    +  enhancer       CMV enhancer: human cytomegalovirus immediate early enhancer
   2123..2398    +  promoter       chicken β-actin promoter: No description available
   2399..3372    +  intron         chimeric intron: chimera between introns from chicken β-actin and rabbit β-globin
   3373..3432    +  promoter       hPGK promoter (fragment): human phosphoglycerate kinase 1 promoter
   3461..8302    +  CDS            Smarca4: SMCA4_MOUSE - Also known as Baf190a, Brg1, Snf2b, Snf2l4. Experimental evidence at protein level: Swiss-Prot protein existence level 1. Involved in transcriptional activation and repression of select genes by chromatin remodeling (alteration of DNA-nucleosome topology). Component of SWI/SNF chromatin remodeling complexes that carry out key enzymatic activities, changing chromatin structure by altering DNA-histone contacts within a nucleosome in an ATP-dependent manner. Component of the CREST-BRG1 complex, a multiprotein complex that regulates promoter activation by orchestrating the calcium- d
   8330..9046    +  CDS            SiriusGFP: enhanced GFP (EGFP) derivative that exhibits robust folding and enhanced photostability (Zhong et al., 2019) mammalian codon-optimized
   9077..9665    +  misc_feature   WPRE: woodchuck hepatitis virus posttranscriptional regulatory element
   9682..9750    +  CDS            nef (fragment): NEF_HV1Z2 - Experimental evidence at protein level: Swiss-Prot protein existence level 1. Extracellular Nef protein targets CD4(+) T-lymphocytes for apoptosis by interacting with CXCR4 surface receptors. From Human immunodeficiency virus type 1 group M subtype D (isolate Z2/CDC-Z34) (HIV-1).
   9752..9985    +  LTR            3' LTR (ΔU3): self-inactivating 3' long terminal repeat (LTR) from HIV-1
  10057..10178   +  polyA_signal   SV40 poly(A) signal: SV40 polyadenylation signal
  10218..10353   +  rep_origin     SV40 ori: SV40 origin of replication
  10374..10392   -  promoter       T7 promoter: promoter for bacteriophage T7 RNA polymerase
  10400..10555   +  CDS            lacZα (fragment): LacZα fragment of β-galactosidase; lacZ fragment
  10560..10988   +  rep_origin     f1 ori (sequence partly withheld): f1 bacteriophage origin of replication; arrow indicates direction of (+) strand synthesis
  11041..11145   +  promoter       AmpR promoter: bla
  11146..12006   +  CDS            AmpR: β-lactamase; bla; confers resistance to ampicillin, carbenicillin, and related antibiotics
  12177..12765   +  rep_origin     ori: high-copy-number ColE1/pMB1/pBR322/pUC origin of replication
  12948..13040   +  CDS            lacI (fragment): lac repressor; lacI; The lac repressor binds to the lac operator to inhibit transcription in E. coli. This inhibition can be relieved by adding lactose or isopropyl-β-D-thiogalactopyranoside (IPTG).
  13053..13074   +  protein_bind   CAP binding site: CAP binding activates transcription in the presence of cAMP. E. coli catabolite activator protein
  13089..13119   +  promoter       lac promoter: promoter for the E. coli lac operon
  13123..13145   +  protein_bind   lac operator (fragment): The lac repressor binds to the lac operator to inhibit transcription in E. coli. This inhibition can be relieved by adding lactose or isopropyl-β-D-thiogalactopyranoside (IPTG). lac repressor encoded by lacI
  13188..13206   +  promoter       T3 promoter: promoter for bacteriophage T3 RNA polymerase
  13234..13460   +  promoter       RSV promoter: Rous sarcoma virus enhancer/promoter
