[The description below was written by a language model from this plasmid's Addgene catalogue record and pLannotate feature annotations shown in this document.]
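Description:
WT Smarca4-sfGFP is a lentiviral mammalian expression plasmid of about 13.4 kb built on the pRRL backbone. It carries wild-type mouse Smarca4 (Brg1), the ATPase subunit of SWI/SNF (BAF) chromatin remodeling complexes, fused at its C terminus to super-folder GFP. In bacteria it is maintained through a high-copy ColE1/pUC-type origin and selected with ampicillin via the β-lactamase gene. The backbone also holds an f1 origin, an SV40 origin and poly(A) signal, and remnants of lac and phage promoter sequences that play no evident role in the payload.

The transfer cassette has a third-generation, self-inactivating layout. An RSV promoter, positioned across the circular junction from the truncated 5' LTR, drives genomic RNA production in packaging cells. It is followed by the HIV-1 Ψ packaging signal with a gag fragment, the RRE for Rev-dependent nuclear export, and the cPPT/CTS, which aids nuclear import of the viral genome. The ΔU3 3' LTR inactivates LTR promoter activity after integration.

Expression of the fusion comes from an internal CAG promoter, made up of the CMV enhancer, chicken β-actin promoter and chimeric intron. A short hPGK promoter fragment sits just upstream of the coding region and appears to be a cloning remnant. The roughly 4.8 kb Smarca4 open reading frame is followed closely by a GFP coding sequence. The automated annotation labels this sequence SiriusGFP, a related derivative, whereas the catalogue identifies it as sfGFP. A WPRE downstream enhances transcript stability and expression.

No mammalian drug-selection marker is annotated, so transduced cells would be identified by fluorescence. The plasmid provides the wild-type version in work on dominant-negative SMARCA4 mutants and chromatin accessibility. The depositor notes that some differences exist between their sequence and the repository's sequencing.
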