Addgene plasmid #107056: WT Smarca4-sfGFP
Purpose: Expression of wild-type Smarca4 (Brg1) with C-terminal super-folder GFP fusion.
Depositing lab: Jerry Crabtree & Courtney Hodges. Depositing organization: Baylor College of Medicine. Publication: Dominant-negative SMARCA4 mutants alter the accessibility landscape of tissue-unrestricted enhancers. Hodges HC, Stanton BZ, Cermakova K, Chang CY, Miller EL, Kirkland JG, Ku WL, Veverka V, Zhao K, Crabtree GR. Nat Struct Mol Biol. 2018 Jan;25(1):61-72. doi: 10.1038/s41594-017-0007-3. Epub 2017 Dec 11. PubMed 29323272.
Backbone
  Vector backbone: pRRL
  Total vector size (bp): 13444
  Vector type: Mammalian Expression, Lentiviral
Growth in bacteria
  Bacterial resistance: Ampicillin, 100 μg/mL
  Growth temperature: 37°C
  Growth strain: NEB Stable
  Copy number: High Copy
Gene/Insert
  Gene/Insert name: SWI/SNF related, matrix associated, actin dependent regulator of chromatin, subfamily a, member 4
  Species: M. musculus (mouse)
  Mutation: wild-type
  Entrez Gene: Smarca4 (a.k.a. BAF190A, Brg1, HP1-BP72, SNF2beta, SW1/SNF, b2b508.1Clo, b2b692Clo)
  Promoter: CAG
  Tag / fusion protein: Super-folder GFP (sfGFP) (C terminal on insert)
  Cloning method: Restriction Enzyme; 5′ cloning site NheI (not destroyed); 3′ cloning site EcoRV (not destroyed)
  Sequencing primers: 5′ GGTTCGGCTTCTGGCGTGTGACC; 3′ CATAGCGTAAAAGGAGCAACA
Terms and licenses: Academic/Nonprofit Terms; Industry Terms: Not Available to Industry
Depositor comments: Please see the "Partial Sequence from Addgene" for differences between the plasmid and their depositor's sequence.
How to cite: WT Smarca4-sfGFP was a gift from Jerry Crabtree & Courtney Hodges (Addgene plasmid # 107056 ; http://n2t.net/addgene:107056 ; RRID:Addgene_107056)
